Addgene plasmid #230568: AiP982 - pAAV-AiE2004m-minBG-IRES2-iCre-HGHpA
Purpose: AiE2004m is an enhancer sequence, designed to drive AAV-mediated transgene expression in specific populations of brain cells
Depositing lab: Allen Institute for Brain Science & Bosiljka Tasic. Depositing organization: Allen Institute. Publication: A suite of enhancer AAVs and transgenic mouse lines for genetic access to cortical cell types. Ben-Simon Y, Hooper M, Narayan S, Daigle TL, Dwivedi D, Way SW, Oster A, Stafford DA, Mich JK, Taormina MJ, Martinez RA, Opitz-Araya X, Roth JR, Alexander JR, Allen S, Amster A, Arbuckle J, Ayala A, Baker PM, Bakken TE, Barcelli T, Barta S, Bendrick J, Bertagnolli D, Bielstein C, Bishwakarma P, Bowlus J, Boyer G, Brouner K, Casian B, Casper T, Chakka AB, Chakrabarty R, Chance RK, Chavan S, Clark M, Colbert K, Collman F, Daniel S, Departee M, DiValentin P, Donadio N, Dotson N, Egdorf T, Fliss T, Gabitto M, Garcia J, Gary A, Gasperini M, Gloe J, Goldy J, Gore BB, Graybuck L, Greisman N, Haeseleer F, Halterman C, Haradon Z, Hastings SD, Helback O, Ho W, Hockemeyer D, Huang C, Huff S, Hunker A, Johansen N, Jones D, Juneau Z, Kalmbach B, Kannan M, Khem S, Kussick E, Kutsal R, Larsen R, Lee C, Lee AY, Leibly M, Lenz GH, Li S, Liang E, Lusk N, Madigan Z, Malloy J, Malone J, McCue R, Melchor J, Mollenkopf T, Moosman S, Morin E, Newman D, Ng L, Ngo K, Omstead V, Otto S, Oyama A, Pena N, Pham T, Phillips E, Pom CA, Potekhina L, Ransford S, Ray PL, Rette D, Reynoldson C, Rimorin C, Rocha D, Ruiz A, Sanchez REA, Sawyer L, Sedeno-Cortes A, Sevigny JP, Shapovalova N, Shepard N, Shulga L, Sigler AR, Siverts L, Soliman S, Somasundaram S, Staats B, Stewart K, Szelenyi E, Tieu M, Trader C, Tran A, van Velthoven CTJ, Walker M, Wang Y, Weed N, Wirthlin M, Wood T, Wynalda B, Yao Z, Zhou T, Ariza J, Dee N, Reding M, Ronellenfitch K, Mufti S, Sunkin SM, Smith KA, Esposito L, Waters J, Thyagarajan B, Yao S, Lein ES, Zeng H, Levi BP, Ngai J, Ting JT, Tasic B. Cell. 2025 May 16:S0092-8674(25)00513-6. doi: 10.1016/j.cell.2025.05.002. PubMed 40403729.
Backbone
  Vector backbone: pAAV2
  Vector type: AAV
Growth in bacteria
  Bacterial resistance: Ampicillin, 100 μg/mL
  Growth temperature: 37°C
  Growth strain: NEB Stable
  Copy number: High Copy
Gene/Insert
  Gene/Insert name: iCre
  Species: Synthetic
  Promoter: minBG
  Cloning method: Restriction Enzyme; 5′ cloning site MluI (unknown if destroyed); 3′ cloning site SacI (unknown if destroyed)
Terms and licenses: Academic/Nonprofit Terms; Industry Terms: Not Available to Industry
How to cite: AiP982 - pAAV-AiE2004m-minBG-IRES2-iCre-HGHpA was a gift from Allen Institute for Brain Science & Bosiljka Tasic (Addgene plasmid # 230568 ; http://n2t.net/addgene:230568 ; RRID:Addgene_230568)
