[The description below was written by a language model from this plasmid's Addgene catalogue record and pLannotate feature annotations shown in this document.]
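Description:
AiP982 - pAAV-AiE2004m-minBG-IRES2-iCre-HGHpA is an AAV transfer plasmid built on a pAAV2 backbone and intended for packaging into recombinant adeno-associated virus for delivery to brain cells. In bacteria it is maintained through a high-copy ColE1/pUC-type origin and selected with ampicillin via the β-lactamase gene and its native promoter. The backbone also carries an f1 phage origin and small remnants of pBR322 rop and bom sequences. AAV2 inverted terminal repeats flank the expression cassette. One is annotated intact, while the other appears as fragments around the sequence origin. This is a common result when automated annotation meets these structured repeats. The ITRs provide the cis signals for replication and encapsidation of the roughly 3 kb payload.

The cassette, which lies on the reverse strand of the sequence record, consists of the AiE2004m enhancer placed upstream of a minimal beta-globin promoter (minBG). These are followed by an EMCV-derived internal ribosome entry site (IRES2), a codon-improved synthetic Cre recombinase (iCre) and the human growth hormone polyadenylation signal. The enhancer and minimal promoter are not picked up by the feature table, but an unannotated stretch between the IRES and the adjacent ITR is consistent with their position. The minimal promoter has little activity alone, so transcription depends on the enhancer, which is designed to restrict expression to specific brain cell populations. The record does not state which populations. No upstream coding sequence is annotated, so the IRES serves here to initiate translation of iCre. The construct belongs to a collection of enhancer AAVs for genetic access to cortical cell types. It would typically be combined with loxP-dependent reporter or effector alleles or viruses to achieve cell-type-selective recombination.
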