Features (pLannotate 1.2.2; 14 found; start..end, strand, type, name):
     55..82      -  repeat_region  AAV2 ITR (fragment): inverted terminal repeat of adeno-associated virus serotype 2 inverted
    155..743     -  rep_origin     ori: high-copy-number ColE1/pMB1/pBR322/pUC origin of replication
    914..1774    -  CDS            AmpR: β-lactamase; bla; confers resistance to ampicillin, carbenicillin, and related antibiotics
   1775..1879    -  promoter       AmpR promoter: bla
   1974..2009    +  CDS            rop (fragment): Rop protein, which maintains plasmids at low copy number; rop
   2111..2160    +  misc_feature   bom (fragment): basis of mobility region from pBR322
   2161..2616    -  rep_origin     f1 ori (sequence partly withheld): f1 bacteriophage origin of replication; arrow indicates direction of (+) strand synthesis
   2635..2686    +  misc_feature   bom (fragment): basis of mobility region from pBR322
   2691..2831    -  repeat_region  AAV2 ITR: inverted terminal repeat of adeno-associated virus serotype 2 inverted
   2871..3347    -  polyA_signal   hGH poly(A) signal: human growth hormone polyadenylation signal
   3386..4411    -  CDS            cre: RECR_BPP1 - Experimental evidence at protein level: Swiss-Prot protein existence level 1. Catalyzes site-specific recombination between two 34-base- pair LOXP sites. Its role is to maintain the phage genome as a monomeric unit-copy plasmid in the lysogenic state. From Escherichia phage P1 (Bacteriophage P1).
   4458..4920    -  misc_feature   IRES: internal ribosome entry site (IRES) of the encephalomyocarditis virus (EMCV)
   5670..5706    +  repeat_region  AAV2 ITR (fragment): inverted terminal repeat of adeno-associated virus serotype 2 inverted
   5705..26      -  repeat_region  AAV2 ITR (fragment) (across the origin): inverted terminal repeat of adeno-associated virus serotype 2 inverted
>Addgene plasmid #230568 | AiP982 - pAAV-AiE2004m-minBG-IRES2-iCre-HGHpA | addgene full sequence | sequence record 466199 | Addgene NGS Result
GCGCGCTCGCTCGCTCACTGAGGCCGGGCGACCAAAGGTCGCCCGACGCCCGGGCGGCCTCAGTGAGCGA
GCGAGCGCGCAGCTGCCTGCAGGACATGTGAGCAAAAGGCCAGCAAAAGGCCAGGAACCGTAAAAAGGCC
GCGTTGCTGGCGTTTTTCCATAGGCTCCGCCCCCCTGACGAGCATCACAAAAATCGACGCTCAAGTCAGA
GGTGGCGAAACCCGACAGGACTATAAAGATACCAGGCGTTTCCCCCTGGAAGCTCCCTCGTGCGCTCTCC
TGTTCCGACCCTGCCGCTTACCGGATACCTGTCCGCCTTTCTCCCTTCGGGAAGCGTGGCGCTTTCTCAT
AGCTCACGCTGTAGGTATCTCAGTTCGGTGTAGGTCGTTCGCTCCAAGCTGGGCTGTGTGCACGAACCCC
CCGTTCAGCCCGACCGCTGCGCCTTATCCGGTAACTATCGTCTTGAGTCCAACCCGGTAAGACACGACTT
ATCGCCACTGGCAGCAGCCACTGGTAACAGGATTAGCAGAGCGAGGTATGTAGGCGGTGCTACAGAGTTC
TTGAAGTGGTGGCCTAACTACGGCTACACTAGAAGAACAGTATTTGGTATCTGCGCTCTGCTGAAGCCAG
TTACCTTCGGAAAAAGAGTTGGTAGCTCTTGATCCGGCAAACAAACCACCGCTGGTAGCGGTGGTTTTTT
TGTTTGCAAGCAGCAGATTACGCGCAGAAAAAAAGGATCTCAAGAAGATCCTTTGATCTTTTCTACGGGG
TCTGACGCTCAGTGGAACGAAAACTCACGTTAAGGGATTTTGGTCATGAGATTATCAAAAAGGATCTTCA
CCTAGATCCTTTTAAATTAAAAATGAAGTTTTAAATCAATCTAAAGTATATATGAGTAAACTTGGTCTGA
CAGTTACCAATGCTTAATCAGTGAGGCACCTATCTCAGCGATCTGTCTATTTCGTTCATCCATAGTTGCC
TGACTCCCCGTCGTGTAGATAACTACGATACGGGAGGGCTTACCATCTGGCCCCAGTGCTGCAATGATAC
CGCGAGACCCACGCTCACCGGCTCCAGATTTATCAGCAATAAACCAGCCAGCCGGAAGGGCCGAGCGCAG
AAGTGGTCCTGCAACTTTATCCGCCTCCATCCAGTCTATTAATTGTTGCCGGGAAGCTAGAGTAAGTAGT
TCGCCAGTTAATAGTTTGCGCAACGTTGTTGCCATTGCTACAGGCATCGTGGTGTCACGCTCGTCGTTTG
GTATGGCTTCATTCAGCTCCGGTTCCCAACGATCAAGGCGAGTTACATGATCCCCCATGTTGTGCAAAAA
AGCGGTTAGCTCCTTCGGTCCTCCGATCGTTGTCAGAAGTAAGTTGGCCGCAGTGTTATCACTCATGGTT
ATGGCAGCACTGCATAATTCTCTTACTGTCATGCCATCCGTAAGATGCTTTTCTGTGACTGGTGAGTACT
CAACCAAGTCATTCTGAGAATAGTGTATGCGGCGACCGAGTTGCTCTTGCCCGGCGTCAATACGGGATAA
TACCGCGCCACATAGCAGAACTTTAAAAGTGCTCATCATTGGAAAACGTTCTTCGGGGCGAAAACTCTCA
AGGATCTTACCGCTGTTGAGATCCAGTTCGATGTAACCCACTCGTGCACCCAACTGATCTTCAGCATCTT
TTACTTTCACCAGCGTTTCTGGGTGAGCAAAAACAGGAAGGCAAAATGCCGCAAAAAAGGGAATAAGGGC
GACACGGAAATGTTGAATACTCATACTCTTCCTTTTTCAATATTATTGAAGCATTTATCAGGGTTATTGT
CTCATGAGCGGATACATATTTGAATGTATTTAGAAAAATAAACAAATAGGGGTTCCGCGCACATTTCCCC
GAAAAGTGCCACCTGACGTCTAAGAAACCATTATTATCATGACATTAACCTATAAAAATAGGCGTATCAC
GAGGCCCTTTCGTCTCGCGCGTTTCGGTGATGACGGTGAAAACCTCTGACACATGCAGCTCCCGGAGACG
GTCACAGCTTGTCTGTAAGCGGATGCCGGGAGCAGACAAGCCCGTCAGGGCGCGTCAGCGGGTGTTGGCG
GGTGTCGGGGCTGGCTTAACTATGCGGCATCAGAGCAGATTGTACTGAGAGTGCACCATAAAATTGTAAA
CGTTAATATTTTGTTAAAATTCGCGTTAAATTTTTGTTAAATCAGCTCATTTTTTAACCAATAGACCGAA
ATCGGCAAAATCCCTTATAAATCAAAAGAATAGCCCGAGATAGAGT
[37 nt withheld, positions 2287-2323]
AAAGAACGTGGACTCCAACGTCAAAGG
[141 nt withheld, positions 2351-2491]
G
[46 nt withheld, positions 2493-2538]
A
[95 nt withheld, positions 2540-2634]
TATGCGGTGTGAAATACCGCACAGATGCGTAAGGAGAAAATACCGCATCAGGCGCCCCTGCAGGCAGCTG
CGCGCTCGCTCGCTCACTGAGGCCGCCCGGGCAAAGCCCGGGCGTCGGGCGACCTTTGGTCGCCCGGCCT
CAGTGAGCGAGCGAGCGCGCAGAGAGGGAGTGGCCAACTCCATCACTAGGGGTTCCTGCGGCCGCTCGGT
CCGCACGTGGTTACCTACAAAATCAGAAGGACAGGGAAGGGAGCAGTGGTTCACGCCTGTAATCCCAGCA
ATTTGGGAGGCCAAGGTGGGTAGATCACCTGAGATTAGGAGTTGGAGACCAGCCTGGCCAATATGGTGAA
ACCCCGTCTCTACCAAAAAAACAAAAATTAGCTGAGCCTGGTCATGCATGCCTGGAATCCCAACAACTCG
GGAGGCTGAGGCAGGAGAATCGCTTGAACCCAGGAGGCGGAGATTGCAGTGAGCCAAGATTGTGCCACTG
CACTCCAGCTTGGTTCCCAATAGACCCCGCAGGCCCTACAGGTTGTCTTCCCAACTTGCCCCTTGCTCCA
TACCACCCCCCTCCACCCCATAATATTATAGAAGGACACCTAGTCAGACAAAATGATGCAACTTAATTTT
ATTAGGACAAGGCTGGTGGGCACTGGAGTGGCAACTTCCAGGGCCAGGAGAGGCACTGGGGAGGGGTCAC
AGGGATGCCACCCGTAGATCTCTCGAGCAGCGGCCGCGGCGCGCCTCATTAGTCCCCATCCTCGAGCAGC
CTCACCATGGCCCCAGTCTCAGAGTCCAGGTTTCTGATGTAGTTCATCACAATGTTCACATTGGTCCAGC
CACCAGCCTGCATGATTTCAGGGATGGACACACCAGCCCTGGCCATGTCCCTGGCAGCACCCACTCTGGC
AGAGTGGCCAGACCAGGCCAGGTATCTCTGCCCAGAGTCATCCTTGGCACCATAGATCAGGCGGTGGGTG
GCCTCAAAGATCCCTTCCAGGGCCCGGGTGGACAGTTGGGAGGTGGCAGAAGGGGCAGCCACACCATTCT
TTCTGACCCGGCAGAACAGGTAGTTGTTGGGGTCATCAGCCACACCAGACACAGAGATCCATCTCTCCAC
CAGCTTGGTAACCCCCAGGGACAGGGCCTTCTCCACACCAGCTGTGGACACCAGGGTCTTGGTCCTGCCA
ATGTGGATCAGCATTCTCCCACCATCGGTGCGGGAGATGTCCTTCACTCTGATTCTGGCAATTTCGGCAA
TGCGCAGCAGGGTGTTGTAGGCAATGCCCAGGAAGGCCAGGTTCCTGATGTCCTGGCATCTGTCAGAGTT
CTCCATCAGGGATCTGACTTGGTCAAAGTCAGTGCGTTCAAAGGCCAGGGCCTGCTTGGCTCTCTCCCCA
GCATCCACATTCTCCTTTCTGATTCTCCTCATCACCAGGGACACAGCATTGGAGTCAGAAGGGCGAGGCA
GGCCAGATCTCCTGTGCAGCATGTTGAGCTGGCCCAGGTGCTGTTGGATGGTCTTCACAGCCAGGCCTCT
GGCTTGCAGGTACAGGAGGTAGTCCCTCACATCCTCAGGTTCAGCAGGGAACCATTTCCTGTTGTTCAGC
TTGCACCAGGCAGCCCAGGATCTGCACACAGACAGGAGCATCTTCCAGGTGTGTTCAGAGAAGGCCTGCC
TGTCCCTGAACATGTCCATCAGGTTCTTCCTGACTTCATCAGAGGTGGCATCCACAGGGAGGGCAGGCAG
GTTTTGGTGCACAGTCAGCAGGTTGGAGACTTTCCTCTTCTTCTTGGGCACCATGGTGCTAGCTGTGGCC
ATATTATCATCGTGTTTTTCAAAGGAAAACCACGTCCCCGTGGTTCGGGGGGCCTAGACGTTTTTTTAAC
CTCGACTAAACACATGTAAAGCATGTGCACCGAGGCCCCAGATCAGATCCCATACAATGGGGTACCTTCT
GGGCATCCTTCAGCCCCTTGTTGAATACGCTTGAGGAGAGCCATTTGACTCTTTCCACAACTATCCAACT
CACAACGTGGCACTGGGGTTGTGCCGCCTTTGCAGGTGTATCTTATACACGTGGCTTTTGGCCGCAGAGG
CACCTGTCGCCAGGTGGGGGGTTCCGCTGCCTGCAAAGGGTCGCTACAGACGTTGTTTGTCTTCAAGAAG
CTTCCAGAGGAACTGCTTCCTTCACGACATTCAACAGACCTTGCATTCCTTTGGCGAGAGGGGAAAGACC
CCTAGGAATGCTCGTCAAGAAGACAGGGCCAGGTTTCCGGGCCCTCACATTGCCAAAAGACGGCAATATG
GTGGAAAATAACATATAGACAAACGCACACCGGCCTTATTCCAAGCGGCTTCGGCCAGTAACGTTAGGGG
GGGGGGAGGGAGAGGGGCGGATCCCAGAAGCAAATGTAAGCAATAGATGGCTCTGCCCTGACTTTTATGC
CCAGCCCGAGCTCATTTGTCCTGTGCATAGCATTGCCTCTTTTCACTAAGTTTTCTGTGGCCAGTTGTGT
CTCCAGGGTGGAACAGATTGCTGTTGCTTTAGCTGAGCACCAGATGAGGTACTTGGCTTGCATTGAGGGG
CTCATGTTGAATGAAAATTATGCTTGTCTCTATTTTTTTGGCTCCGCTTGTAGAACTGAATGTGGGCAGA
TTAAATCAATGTACATATGATACAACTCACCATAAAACACTTGCTCAAACAATCTTTTCGTGAGCCAACA
GGAATAGACAGGAATAAAAATAAACACCGGTGCCAGATTACAGAGTTCCTGATCAGCACACGTTGATAGG
AAATTAATGTGCATGTATTGAAATAGCAGAAGATGATGTGTTCTGAGATCTCTCTGAAAGCAAGTTAGCA
TGGCAATGCAAGTTAGTGAGTCAGTGATATTCAACAGGGTAACGCTTCCAAGTGTGAGTGTTGAAGCTTT
TATAAAATGATTGCATTTAAAATGTAATTTGTAGCAAATCCAAGGACTCAATGTAATAGTTTGATTGCCC
CCAAGGCTTATACGCGTGCGGCCGCAGGAACCCCTAGTGATGGAGTTGGCCACTCCCTCTCT
